Addgene plasmid #146168: pAc5.1B-lambdaN-HA-DmUPF1-siRNAres-V5His6_E
Purpose: Insect Expression of DmUPF1-siRNAres
Depositing lab: Elisa Izaurralde. Depositing organization: Max Planck Institute for Developmental Biology.
Backbone
  Vector backbone: Unknown
  Vector type: Insect Expression
Growth in bacteria
  Bacterial resistance: Ampicillin, 100 μg/mL
  Growth temperature: 37°C
  Growth strain: DH5alpha
  Copy number: Low Copy
Gene/Insert
  Gene/Insert name: DmUPF1-siRNAres
  Species: D. melanogaster (fly)
  Mutation: 1 non silent mutations: G995E compared to the sequence given by NCBI: NM_132539.2
  Entrez Gene: Upf1 (a.k.a. Dmel_CG1559, CG1559, Dm-Upf1, DmUpf1, Dmel\CG1559, UPF1, Upf1p, smg-2, upf1)
  Cloning method: Unknown
Terms and licenses: Academic/Nonprofit Terms; Industry Terms: Not Available to Industry
Depositor comments: Plasmids from this collection were made available to the research community and donated after the lab closed. Please note that the sequence provided by the depositing laboratory may be theoretical/predicted or based on Sanger sequencing results. There may be discrepancies between sequencing results obtained by Addgene and the depositor sequence. If an Addgene verified sequence is not available, please contact before placing your order to request that our lab fully sequence the plasmid.
How to cite: pAc5.1B-lambdaN-HA-DmUPF1-siRNAres-V5His6_E was a gift from Elisa Izaurralde (Addgene plasmid # 146168 ; http://n2t.net/addgene:146168 ; RRID:Addgene_146168)
