[The description below was written by a language model from this plasmid's Addgene catalogue record and pLannotate feature annotations shown in this document.]
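Description:
pAc5.1B-lambdaN-HA-DmUPF1-siRNAres-V5His6_E is a 9,017 nt insect expression plasmid. The catalogue lists the backbone as unknown, although the name and annotated parts point to a pAc5.1-type vector. It is propagated in E. coli through a ColE1/pMB1-family origin and selected with ampicillin via the β-lactamase gene and its native promoter. The feature table describes the origin as a high-copy type, whereas the repository entry records the plasmid as low copy. Short fragments of a tetracycline resistance gene and of SV40 large T antigen are also annotated. These appear to be non-functional backbone remnants, and no marker for selection in insect cells is annotated.

The expression cassette is driven by the Drosophila melanogaster actin 5C promoter, a strong constitutive promoter commonly used in fly cell lines. Downstream lies a single fusion reading frame. It begins with a fragment of bacteriophage lambda N protein, continues with an HA epitope (annotated as a partial 3xHA match), and then encodes the full Drosophila Upf1 coding sequence. A V5 tag follows at the C-terminus. The name also indicates a His6 tag, which is not separately annotated. An SV40 polyadenylation signal follows the cassette, although it is annotated on the opposite strand.

Upf1 is the RNA helicase and ATPase central to nonsense-mediated mRNA decay. The "siRNAres" label implies an RNAi-resistant version, suited to complementation after knockdown of the endogenous gene, though the record does not detail the changes made. One non-silent substitution, G995E, is noted relative to the reference transcript. The lambda N peptide binds boxB RNA hairpins, so the fusion is of the type used to tether a protein to boxB-containing reporter mRNAs. The record itself states only insect expression as the purpose.
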