Features (pLannotate 1.2.2; 11 found; start..end, strand, type, name):
     56..2568    +  promoter       Ac5 promoter: Drosophila melanogaster actin 5C promoter
   2588..2653    +  CDS            N (fragment): REGN_LAMBD - Experimental evidence at protein level: Swiss-Prot protein existence level 1. Plays a role as a transcriptional antitermination factor that allows the virus to initiate its lytic phase. Activates expression of the delayed viral early genes by modifying host RNA polymerase (RNAP) into a form that is resistant to termination signals. This antitermination function requires the host NusA protein which serves to stabilize the interaction between antitermination protein N and host RNA polymerase. From Escherichia phage lambda (Bacteriophage lambda).
   2678..2704    +  CDS            3xHA (fragment): three tandem HA epitope tags
   2732..6271    +  CDS            Upf1: RENT1_DROME - Experimental evidence at protein level: Swiss-Prot protein existence level 1. RNA-dependent helicase and ATPase required for nonsense- mediated decay (NMD) of mRNAs containing premature stop codons. Is recruited to mRNAs upon translation termination and undergoes a cycle of phosphorylation and dephosphorylation; its phosphorylation appears to be a key step in NMD. The formation of an Upf1-Upf2-Upf3 surveillance complex is believed to activate NMD (By similarity). From Drosophila melanogaster (Fruit fly).
   6302..6343    +  CDS            V5 tag: epitope tag from simian virus 5
   6443..6577    -  polyA_signal   SV40 poly(A) signal: SV40 polyadenylation signal
   6600..6684    -  CDS            large T antigen (fragment): large T antigen from SV40 (simian virus 40)
   6685..7155    +  CDS            TcR (fragment): tetracycline efflux protein; tet; confers resistance to tetracycline
   7199..7787    -  rep_origin     ori: high-copy-number ColE1/pMB1/pBR322/pUC origin of replication
   7958..8818    -  CDS            AmpR: β-lactamase; bla; confers resistance to ampicillin, carbenicillin, and related antibiotics
   8819..8923    -  promoter       AmpR promoter: bla
>Addgene plasmid #146168 | pAc5.1B-lambdaN-HA-DmUPF1-siRNAres-V5His6_E | depositor full sequence | sequence record 288613 | Full Sequence
CTTCAAGGAATTAATTCTATATTCTAAAAACACAAATGATACTTCTAAAAAAAATCATGAATGGCATCAA
CTCTGAATCAAATCTTTGCAGATGCACCTACTTCTCATTTCCACTGTCACATCATTTTTCCAGATCTCGC
TGCCTGTTATGTGGCCCACAAACCAAGACACGTTTTATGGCCATTAAAGCTGGCTGATCGTCGCCAAACA
CCAAATACATATCAATATGTACATTCGAGAAAGAAGCGATCAAAGAAGCGTCTTCGGGCGAGTAGGAGAA
TGCGGAGGAGAAGGAGAACGAGCTGATCTAGTATCTCTCCACAATCCAATGCCAACTGACCAACTGGCCA
TATTCGGAGCAATTTGAAGCCAATTTCCATCGCCTGGCGATCGCTCCATTCTTGGCTATATGTTTTTCAC
CGTTCCCGGGGCCATTTTCAAAGACTCGTCGGTAAGATAAGATTGTGTCACTCGCTGTCTCTCTTCATTT
GTCGAAGAATGCTGAGGAATTTCGCGATGACGTCGGCGAGTATTTTGAAGAATGAGAATAATTTGTATTT
ATACGAAAATCAGTTAGTGGAATTTTCTACAAAAACATGTTATCTATAGATAATTTTGTTGCAAAATATG
TTGACTATGACAAAGATTGTATGTATATACCTTTAATGTATTCTCATTTTCTTATGTATTTATAATGGCA
ATGATGATACTGATGATATTTTAAGATGATGCCAGACCACAGGCTGATTTCTGCGTCTTTTGCCGAACGC
AGTGCATGTGCGGTTGTTGTTTTTTGGAATAGTTTCAATTTTCGGACTGTCCGCTTTGATTTCAGTTTCT
TGGCTTATTCAAAAAGCAAAGTAAAGCCAAAAAAGCGAGATGGCAATACCAAATGCGGCAAAACGGTAGT
GGAAGGAAAGGGGTGCGGGGCAGCGGAAGGAAGGGTGGGGCGGGGCGTGGCGGGGTCTGTGGCTGGGCGC
GACGTCACCGACGTTGGAGCCACTCCTTTGACCATGTGTGCGTGTGTGTATTATTCGTGTCTCGCCACTC
GCCGGTTGTTTTTTTCTTTTTATCTCGCTCTCTCTAGCGCCATCTCGTACGCATGCTCAACGCACCGCAT
GTTGCCGTGTCCTTTATGCGTCATTTTGGCTCGAAATAGGCAATTATTTAAACAAAGATTAGTCAACGAA
AACGCTAAAATAAATAAGTCTACAATATGGTTACTTATTGCCATGTGTGTGCAGCCAACGATAGCAACAA
AAGCAACAACACAGTGGCTTTCCCTCTTTCACTTTTTGTTTGCAAGCGCGTGCGAGCAAGACGGCACGAC
CGGCAAACGCAATTACGCTGACAAAGAGCAGACGAAGTTTTGGCCGAAAAACATCAAGGCGCCTGATACG
AATGCATTTGCAATAACAATTGCGATATTTAATATTGTTTATGAAGCTGTTTGACTTCAAAACACACAAA
AAAAAAAATAAAACAAATTATTTGAAAGAGAATTAGGAATCGGACAGCTTATCGTTACGGGCTAACAGCA
CACCGAGACGAAATAGCTTACCTGACGTCACAGCCTCTGGAAGAACTGCCGCCAAGCAGAGAGAGAGAGA
AAAAGAGGGAGAGCAGCTTAGACCGCATGTGCTTGTGTGTGAGGCGTCTCTCTCTTCGTCTCCTGTTTGC
GCAAACGCATAGACTGCACTGAGAAAATCGATTACCTATTTTTTATGAATGAATATTTGCACTATTACTA
TTCAAAACTATTAAGATAGCAATCACATTCAATAGCCAAATACTATACCACCTGAGCGATGCAACGAAAT
GATCAATTTGAGCAAAAATGCTGCATATTTAGGACGGCATCATTATAGAAATGCTTCTTGCTGTGTACTT
TTCTCTCGTCTGGCAGCTGTTTCGCCGTTATTGTTAAAACCGGCTTAAGTTAGGTGTGTTTTCTACGACT
AGTGATGCCCCTACTAGAAGATGTGTGTTGCACAAATGTCCCTGAATAACCAATTTGAAGTGCAGATAGC
AGTAAACGTAAGCTAATATGAATATTATTTAACTGTAATGTTTTAATATCGCTGGACATTACTAATAAAC
CCACTATAAACACATGTACATATGTATGTTTTGGCATACAATGAGTAGTTGGGGAAAAAATGTGTAAAAG
CACCGTGACCATCACAGCATAAAGATAACCAGCTGAAGTATCGAATATGAGTAACCCCCAAATTGAATCA
CATGCCGCAACTGATAGGACCCATGGAAGTACACTCTTCATGGCGATATACAAGACACACACAAGCACGA
ACACCCAGTTGCGGAGGAAATTCTCCGTAAATGAAAACCCAATCGGCGAACAATTCATACCCATATATGG
TAAAAGTTTTGAACGCGACTTGAGAGCGGAGAGCATTGCGGCTGATAAGGTTTTAGCGCTAAGCGGGCTT
TATAAAACGGGCTGCGGGACCAGTTTTCATATCACTACCGTTTGAGTTCTTGTGCTGTGTGGATACTCCT
CCCGACACAAAGCCGCTCCATCAGCCAGCAGTCGTCTAATCCAGAGACCCCGGATCGGGGTACCAACATG
GACGCACAAACACGACGACGTGAGCGTCGCGCTGAGAAACAAGCTCAATGGAAAGCTGCAAACGGTGGAT
CTCCTCCACATATGGCTTACCCATACGATGTTCCAGATTACGCTCCTCCAAGCTTGAATTCTGCAGATAT
CATGAGCGTGGACACGTACGCGCCCAGCTCGGCGCTCTCGTTCCTGGACATGGACGACAACGAGCTGCTT
CCGGGAGCGGATACTCAACCCACGCAGTACGATTACCGCGACTTTACCATGCCCTCCACCTCGCAGAGCC
AGACCCAGAACGATCAGCTGGAGATTGCCCAACGCTGCTCTGCCGGAGACTCGCATCCACGACTGGCCAG
CATCACCAACGATCTGGCCGATCTGCAGTTCGAAGAGGAGGACGACGAGCCTGGCAGCTCGTATGTGAAG
GAGCTGCCGCCGCATGCGTGCAAGTATTGCGGCATCCATGATCCAGCCACGGTGGTCATGTGCAACAACT
GCCGCAAATGGTTTTGCAACGGTCGTGGAAGCACTTCCGGTTCGCACATCATCAACCATCTGGTGAGGGC
CAAGCATCGCGAGGTGACGCTCCACGGGGAAGGTCCCCTGGGCGAGACAATCCTGGAGTGCTACTCCTGT
GGTGTGCGCAACGTCTTTGTGCTGGGCTTCATTCCGGCCAAGGCCGATTCTGTGGTCGTGCTGCTCTGCC
GTCAGCCGTGTGCCGCCCAAAACTCCCTTAAAGACATGAACTGGGACCAGGAACAGTGGAAGCCTCTAAT
TGCAGACCGCTGCTTTTTGGCCTGGCTGGTAAAGCAACCCAGCGAACAGGGACAGCTGCGAGCTCGCCAA
ATCTCAGCCGCTCAGATCAACAAGCTGGAGGAGCTATGGAAGGAGAATATTGAGGCCACGTTTCAGGATC
TGGAGAAGCCAGGCATTGACTCGGAGCCAGCACATGTGCTACTCCGCTACGAGGATGGCTATCAGTACGA
GAAGACCTTTGGGCCGCTGGTCCGCCTTGAGGCCGAATACGACCAAAAACTGAAGGAGTCTGCCACGCAG
GAGAACATCGAAGTACGCTGGGACGTCGGCCTCAACAAAAAGACCATTGCCTACTTTACGCTGGCGAAGA
CCGATTCGGACATGAAGCTCATGCATGGCGACGAGCTGCGCCTGCATTATGTGGGCGAGCTGTACAATCC
GTGGAGCGAGATCGGCCACGTTATCAAGGTGCCGGACAATTTCGGCGATGACGTCGGCCTGGAGCTGAAA
TCCTCAACGAATGCCCCGGTTAAGTGCACCAGTAACTTTACGGTGGACTTCATCTGGAAGTGCACGTCAT
TTGATCGCATGACACGTGCTCTGTGCAAATTCGCCATCGATCGCAATTCAGTGTCGAACTTCATCTACTC
GCGCCTGTTGGGCCACGGTCGTGCGGATTCCAACGACGAGGTGCTGTTCCGCGGCCCACAACCCAAGCTC
TTCAGTGCCCCGCATCTGCCGGATTTGAATCGCAGCCAGGTGTATGCCGTGAAACACGCGCTTCAGCGTC
CGCTCTCGCTAATCCAAGGGCCGCCTGGCACGGGCAAAACCGTGACCTCGGCGACCATCGTTTACCAGCT
GGTCAAGCTCCATGGTGGCACAGTGCTGGTGTGCGCTCCCAGCAACACGGCCGTGGATCAGCTAACTGAG
AAGATCCACCGAACAAACCTTAAAGTGGTGCGTGTTTGCGCCAAGAGCCGTGAGGCCATCGATAGCCCGG
TAAGCTTCCTGGCGCTGCACAACCAAATCCGTAACATGGAGACCAACTCGGAGCTAAAGAAGCTGCAGCA
GCTGAAAGACGAGACCGGCGAGCTGAGCTCAGCAGACGAAAAGCGATACCGCAACCTGAAACGTGCCGCC
GAGAACCAACTGCTGGAGGCTGCCGACGTTATCTGCTGCACATGCGTAGGCGCCGGCGATGGTCGTCTAT
CGCGAGTCAAGTTCACCTCGATCCTGATCGATGAGTCTATGCAGTCGACGGAGCCGGAGTGCATGGTGCC
AGTGGTGCTGGGCGCTAAGCAGCTGATCCTCGTGGGCGATCACTGCCAGCTGGGACCGGTTGTTATGTGC
AAGAAAGCAGCTCGTGCCGGCCTCTCGCAAAGTTTGTTCGAGCGCCTGGTGGTTCTGGGCATCCGTCCGT
TCCGGCTGGAGGTGCAATATCGCATGCACCCCGAGCTGTCCCAGTTCCCGTCCAACTTCTTCTACGAGGG
ATCGCTGCAAAACGGCGTCTGCGCGGAGGATCGTCGCCTTAAGCTTGATTTCCCCTGGCCACAGCCGGAG
AGACCGATGTTCTTTCTGGTAACACAGGGACAGGAGGAGATTGCCGGCTCCGGCACCTCTTTCCTCAACC
GCACAGAGGCGGCCAACGTGGAAAAGATTACGACGCGATTCCTTAAGGCAGGCATCAAGCCGGAACAAAT
TGGAATCATCACGCCTTACGAAGGTCAGCGCGCTTACCTGGTGCAGTACATGCAATACCAGGGCAGCCTG
CACTCTCGTCTATACCAGGAGATCGAGATCGCCAGTGTGGACGCGTTCCAGGGACGTGAGAAGGACATCA
TTATCATGTCTTGCGTGCGATCTAACGAACGTCAAGGCATCGGCTTTTTGAACGACCCACGTCGCCTTAA
TGTTGCCCTTACACGGGCCAAGTTCGGGATCATCATTGTGGGCAATCCCAAAGTGCTCGCCAAGCAGCAG
CTGTGGAACCATCTGCTCAACTTCTACAAGGACCGTAAGGTGCTCGTCGAGGGATCTCTGAATAACCTTA
AGGAGTCGCTAATCCACTTCCAGAAGCCCAAAAAGCTTGTCAACAGCATGAACATTGGGGCACACTTTAT
GTCCACCATTATTGCCGATGCCAAGGAAGTGATGGTGCCAGGCTCCATTTACGACCGCAGTGGCGGTTAC
GGCCAAGGTCGCCAAATGGTGGGACAGTCAATGAATGGCGGACAGTACGGTGGCAGTGGAGGTGGTCCCT
ACGGAAACTCACCCCTCGGCTACGGTACTCCCAGCTCCAATTCCATGGTGGGCTTTGGCCTGGGCAACGG
AGGCAATGGCGCGGCCGGTGGCAACAACAACTTCGGAGGGGCTGAACCCAGTTGGGCGGCTGCCCACCTC
CACCACGACTCCATTGGCTATATATCCAACGAGCATGGAGCAGCAGCACTGGGCAACATGCCAGTTCCGG
TTGGCATGTTCATGAACATGAGCAATATTCCGCCGCGTTTCTACAACCAGCACCAGCAGGCGATCATGGC
GGTCAAGCAGAATCGCGCCATTCAACAACAGACGGGTAATTTCTCTCCCGGTAACTCGGGTCCTGGAGTC
ACTGGAGTCGGAGTCGGACGAAGCGCCACCCCAGGCGGCAATAAGAAGACCAACAAGCTGGGAAAATCGC
GCGTAACGGGCGGTGGAACTGGCGGGGCACCGCTAACACAAGGAAGCTCGGTATGCAATGCTGCTCCATA
CAGTCAGCACCCGATGCCTTTGTCGCTGCAGATGACCCAGCCCAGCGGATTTGCTCTGTCCCAGCAGCCG
GAACTTTCACAGGACTTTGGGCAAATATCGCAGATGGACGGTTTGCTATCCCAGGATGTTGCCTTTAACG
CGTCGGGCGAGCGGAGCTTGAATCAGTTCTCACAGCCTTATCGCTCGAGTCTAGAGGGCCCGCGGTTCGA
AGGTAAGCCTATCCCTAACCCTCTCCTCGGTCTCGATTCTACGCGTACCGGTCATCATCACCATCACCAT
TGAGTTTAAACCCGCTGATCAGCCTCGACTGTGCCTTCTAAGGCCTGAGCTCGCTGATCAGCCTCGATCG
AGGATCCAGACATGATAAGATACATTGATGAGTTTGGACAAACCACAACTAGAATGCAGTGAAAAAAATG
CTTTATTTGTGAAATTTGTGATGCTATTGCTTTATTTGTAACCATTATAAGCTGCAATAAACAAGTTAAC
AACAACAATTGCATTCATTTTATGTTTCAGGTTCAGGGGGAGGTGTGGGAGGTTTTTTAAAGCAAGTAAA
ACCTCTACAAATGTGGTATGGCTGATTATGATCAGTCGACCGATGCCCTTGAGAGCCTTCAACCCAGTCA
GCTCCTTCCGGTGGGCGCGGGGCATGACTATCGTCGCCGCACTTATGACTGTCTTCTTTATCATGCAACT
CGTAGGACAGGTGCCGGCAGCGCTCTGGGTCATTTTCGGCGAGGACCGCTTTCGCTGGAGCGCGACGATG
ATCGGCCTGTCGCTTGCGGTATTCGGAATCTTGCACGCCCTCGCTCAAGCCTTCGTCACTGGTCCCGCCA
CCAAACGTTTCGGCGAGAAGCAGGCCATTATCGCCGGCATGGCGGCCGACGCGCTGGGCTACGTCTTGCT
GGCGTTCGCGACGCGAGGCTGGATGGCCTTCCCCATTATGATTCTTCTCGCTTCCGGCGGCATCGGGATG
CCCGCGTTGCAGGCCATGCTGTCCAGGCAGGTAGATGACGACCATCAGGGACAGCTTCAAGGATCGCTCG
CGGCTCTTACCAGCCAGCAAAAGGCCAGGAACCGTAAAAAGGCCGCGTTGCTGGCGTTTTTCCATAGGCT
CCGCCCCCCTGACGAGCATCACAAAAATCGACGCTCAAGTCAGAGGTGGCGAAACCCGACAGGACTATAA
AGATACCAGGCGTTTCCCCCTGGAAGCTCCCTCGTGCGCTCTCCTGTTCCGACCCTGCCGCTTACCGGAT
ACCTGTCCGCCTTTCTCCCTTCGGGAAGCGTGGCGCTTTCTCAATGCTCACGCTGTAGGTATCTCAGTTC
GGTGTAGGTCGTTCGCTCCAAGCTGGGCTGTGTGCACGAACCCCCCGTTCAGCCCGACCGCTGCGCCTTA
TCCGGTAACTATCGTCTTGAGTCCAACCCGGTAAGACACGACTTATCGCCACTGGCAGCAGCCACTGGTA
ACAGGATTAGCAGAGCGAGGTATGTAGGCGGTGCTACAGAGTTCTTGAAGTGGTGGCCTAACTACGGCTA
CACTAGAAGGACAGTATTTGGTATCTGCGCTCTGCTGAAGCCAGTTACCTTCGGAAAAAGAGTTGGTAGC
TCTTGATCCGGCAAACAAACCACCGCTGGTAGCGGTGGTTTTTTTGTTTGCAAGCAGCAGATTACGCGCA
GAAAAAAAGGATCTCAAGAAGATCCTTTGATCTTTTCTACGGGGTCTGACGCTCAGTGGAACGAAAACTC
ACGTTAAGGGATTTTGGTCATGAGATTATCAAAAAGGATCTTCACCTAGATCCTTTTAAATTAAAAATGA
AGTTTTAAATCAATCTAAAGTATATATGAGTAAACTTGGTCTGACAGTTACCAATGCTTAATCAGTGAGG
CACCTATCTCAGCGATCTGTCTATTTCGTTCATCCATAGTTGCCTGACTCCCCGTCGTGTAGATAACTAC
GATACGGGAGGGCTTACCATCTGGCCCCAGTGCTGCAATGATACCGCGAGACCCACGCTCACCGGCTCCA
GATTTATCAGCAATAAACCAGCCAGCCGGAAGGGCCGAGCGCAGAAGTGGTCCTGCAACTTTATCCGCCT
CCATCCAGTCTATTAATTGTTGCCGGGAAGCTAGAGTAAGTAGTTCGCCAGTTAATAGTTTGCGCAACGT
TGTTGCCATTGCTGCAGGCATCGTGGTGTCACGCTCGTCGTTTGGTATGGCTTCATTCAGCTCCGGTTCC
CAACGATCAAGGCGAGTTACATGATCCCCCATGTTGTGCAAAAAAGCGGTTAGCTCCTTCGGTCCTCCGA
TCGTTGTCAGAAGTAAGTTGGCCGCAGTGTTATCACTCATGGTTATGGCAGCACTGCATAATTCTCTTAC
TGTCATGCCATCCGTAAGATGCTTTTCTGTGACTGGTGAGTACTCAACCAAGTCATTCTGAGAATAGTGT
ATGCGGCGACCGAGTTGCTCTTGCCCGGCGTCAACACGGGATAATACCGCGCCACATAGCAGAACTTTAA
AAGTGCTCATCATTGGAAAACGTTCTTCGGGGCGAAAACTCTCAAGGATCTTACCGCTGTTGAGATCCAG
TTCGATGTAACCCACTCGTGCACCCAACTGATCTTCAGCATCTTTTACTTTCACCAGCGTTTCTGGGTGA
GCAAAAACAGGAAGGCAAAATGCCGCAAAAAAGGGAATAAGGGCGACACGGAAATGTTGAATACTCATAC
TCTTCCTTTTTCAATATTATTGAAGCATTTATCAGGGTTATTGTCTCATGAGCGGATACATATTTGAATG
TATTTAGAAAAATAAACAAATAGGGGTTCCGCGCACATTTCCCCGAAAAGTGCCACCTGACGTCTAAGAA
ACCATTATTATCATGACATTAACCTATAAAAATAGGCGTATCACGAGGCCCTTTCGT
